Addgene plasmid #244829: pHS26_10xHis_MBP_TEV_VRER-Cas9
Purpose: Bacterial expression of VRER Cas9 for protein purification
Depositing lab: Jennifer Doudna. Depositing organization: University of California, Berkeley. Publication: Rapid two-step target capture ensures efficient CRISPR-Cas9-guided genome editing. Shi H, Al-Sayyad N, Wasko KM, Trinidad MI, Doherty EE, Vohra K, Boger RS, Colognori D, Cofsky JC, Skopintsev P, Bryant Z, Doudna JA. Mol Cell. 2025 May 1;85(9):1730-1742.e9. doi: 10.1016/j.molcel.2025.03.024. Epub 2025 Apr 23. PubMed 40273916.
Backbone
  Vector backbone: p2CT
  Vector type: Bacterial Expression, CRISPR
Growth in bacteria
  Bacterial resistance: Ampicillin, 100 μg/mL
  Growth temperature: 37°C
  Growth strain: DH5alpha
  Copy number: High Copy
Gene/Insert
  Gene/Insert name: VRER Cas9
  Species: Streptococcus pyogenes
  Mutation: D1135V/G1218R/R1335E/T1337R
  Promoter: T7
  Tag / fusion protein: 10xHis-MBP (N terminal on insert)
  Cloning method: Gibson Cloning
Terms and licenses: Academic/Nonprofit Terms; Industry Terms: Not Available to Industry
How to cite: pHS26_10xHis_MBP_TEV_VRER-Cas9 was a gift from Jennifer Doudna (Addgene plasmid # 244829 ; http://n2t.net/addgene:244829 ; RRID:Addgene_244829)
