[The description below was written by a language model from this plasmid's Addgene catalogue record and pLannotate feature annotations shown in this document.]
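Description:
pHS26_10xHis_MBP_TEV_VRER-Cas9 is a 10,073 bp bacterial expression plasmid built on the p2CT backbone for producing recombinant VRER Cas9 for protein purification. It is propagated in E. coli under ampicillin selection (β-lactamase driven by its own promoter) and replicates from a ColE1/pMB1-type origin. The backbone is pBR322-derived: the annotation shows the bom mobility region, the rop gene, and leftover fragments of the tetracycline efflux gene and its promoter. These fragments are interrupted by the expression cassette and are not expected to confer resistance. The catalogue lists the plasmid as high copy, although rop is normally associated with reduced copy number.

The expression cassette runs from a T7 promoter and the phage T7 gene 10 ribosome binding site to a T7 terminator, so expression requires a host that supplies T7 RNA polymerase. The open reading frame encodes an N-terminal 10xHis tag, a cytosolic maltose binding protein lacking its signal sequence, a TEV protease recognition site, and Streptococcus pyogenes Cas9. The His tag allows metal-affinity capture, MBP generally aids solubility and yield, and TEV cleavage removes both tags from the nuclease. Cas9 carries the substitutions D1135V, G1218R, R1335E and T1337R, which define the VRER variant, an engineered form with altered PAM recognition. This probably explains why the annotation software scores Cas9 as a partial match. A short hit to a T7 gene 10B-derived solubility tag just upstream of the terminator is likely vector-derived sequence rather than part of the fusion. The associated publication concerns target capture by Cas9 during genome editing, which fits use of the purified protein in biochemical studies.
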