Features (pLannotate 1.2.2; 17 found; start..end, strand, type, name):
    452..470     +  promoter       T7 promoter: promoter for bacteriophage T7 RNA polymerase
    559..581     +  RBS            RBS: efficient ribosome binding site from bacteriophage T7 gene 10 (Olins and Rangwala, 1989)
    601..630     +  CDS            10xHis: 10xHis affinity tag
    640..1740    +  CDS            MBP: maltose binding protein from E. coli; malE (mutated); This version of the gene does not encode a signal sequence, so MBP will remain in the cytosol.
   1795..1811    +  CDS            TEV site (fragment): tobacco etch virus (TEV) protease recognition and cleavage site
   1822..5926    +  CDS            Cas9 (fragment): Cas9 (Csn1) endonuclease from the Streptococcus pyogenes Type II CRISPR/Cas system generates RNA-guided double strand breaks in DNA
   6011..6060    +  CDS            SET1 (fragment): solubility-enhancement tag derived from T7 phage gene 10B
   6068..6115    +  terminator     T7 terminator: transcription terminator for bacteriophage T7 RNA polymerase
   6141..6433    -  CDS            TcR (fragment): tetracycline efflux protein; tet; confers resistance to tetracycline
   6481..6509    -  promoter       tet promoter: E. coli promoter for tetracycline efflux protein gene
   6622..6726    +  promoter       AmpR promoter: bla
   6727..7587    +  CDS            AmpR: β-lactamase; bla; confers resistance to ampicillin, carbenicillin, and related antibiotics
   7758..8346    +  rep_origin     ori: high-copy-number ColE1/pMB1/pBR322/pUC origin of replication
   8532..8671    -  misc_feature   bom: basis of mobility region from pBR322
   8773..8964    -  CDS            rop: Rop protein, which maintains plasmids at low copy number; rop
   8981..9361    +  CDS            YPB1_ECOLX: Protein predicted: Swiss-Prot protein existence level 4. From Escherichia coli.
   9603..430     -  CDS            TcR (fragment) (across the origin): tetracycline efflux protein; tet; confers resistance to tetracycline
>Addgene plasmid #244829 | pHS26_10xHis_MBP_TEV_VRER-Cas9 | addgene full sequence | sequence record 486090 | Addgene NGS Result
GCGGTCCTCGCCGAAAATGACCCAGAGCGCTGCCGGCACCTGTCCTACGAGTTGCATGATAAAGAAGACA
GTCATAAGTGCGGCGACGATAGTCATGCCCCGCGCCCACCGGAAGGAGCTGACTGGGTTGAAGGCTCTCA
AGGGCATCGGTCGACGCTCTCCCTTATGCGACTCCTGCATTAGGAAGCAGCCCAGTAGTAGGTTGAGGCC
GTTGAGCACCGCCGCCGCAAGGAATGGTGCATGCAAGGAGATGGCGCCCAACAGTCCCCCGGCCACGGGG
CCTGCCACCATACCCACGCCGAAACAAGCGCTCATGAGCCCGAAGTGGCGAGCCCGATCTTCCCCATCGG
TGATGTCGGCGATATAGGCGCCAGCAACCGCACCTGTGGCGCCGGTGATGCCGGCCACGATGCGTCCGGC
GTAGAGGATCGAGATCTCGATCCCGCGAAATTAATACGACTCACTATAGGGAGACCACAACGGTTTCCCT
CTAGTGCCGGCTCCGGAGAGCTCTTTAATTAAGCGGCCGCCCTGCAGGACTCGAGTTCTAGAAATAATTT
TGTTTAACTTTAAGAAGGAGATATACATATGAAATCTTCTCACCATCACCATCACCATCACCATCACCAT
GGTTCTTCTATGAAAATCGAAGAAGGTAAACTGGTAATCTGGATTAACGGCGATAAAGGCTATAACGGTC
TCGCTGAAGTCGGTAAGAAATTCGAGAAAGATACCGGAATTAAAGTCACCGTTGAGCATCCGGATAAACT
GGAAGAGAAATTCCCACAGGTTGCGGCAACTGGCGATGGCCCTGACATTATCTTCTGGGCACACGACCGC
TTTGGTGGCTACGCTCAATCTGGCCTGTTGGCTGAAATCACCCCGGACAAAGCGTTCCAGGACAAGCTGT
ATCCGTTTACCTGGGATGCCGTACGTTACAACGGCAAGCTGATTGCTTACCCGATCGCTGTTGAAGCGTT
ATCGCTGATTTATAACAAAGATCTGCTGCCGAACCCGCCAAAAACCTGGGAAGAGATCCCGGCGCTGGAT
AAAGAACTGAAAGCGAAAGGTAAGAGCGCGCTGATGTTCAACCTGCAAGAACCGTACTTCACCTGGCCGC
TGATTGCTGCTGACGGGGGTTATGCGTTCAAGTATGAAAACGGCAAGTACGACATTAAAGACGTGGGCGT
GGATAACGCTGGCGCGAAAGCGGGTCTGACCTTCCTGGTTGACCTGATTAAAAACAAACACATGAATGCA
GACACCGATTACTCCATCGCAGAAGCTGCCTTTAATAAAGGCGAAACAGCGATGACCATCAACGGCCCGT
GGGCATGGTCCAACATCGACACCAGCAAAGTGAATTATGGTGTAACGGTACTGCCGACCTTCAAGGGTCA
ACCATCCAAACCGTTCGTTGGCGTGCTGAGCGCAGGTATTAACGCCGCCAGTCCGAACAAAGAGCTGGCA
AAAGAGTTCCTCGAAAACTATCTGCTGACTGATGAAGGTCTGGAAGCGGTTAATAAAGACAAACCGCTGG
GTGCCGTAGCGCTGAAGTCTTACGAGGAAGAGTTGGCGAAAGATCCACGTATTGCCGCCACTATGGAAAA
CGCCCAGAAAGGTGAAATCATGCCGAACATCCCGCAGATGTCCGCTTTCTGGTATGCCGTGCGTACTGCG
GTGATCAACGCCGCCAGCGGTCGTCAGACTGTCGATGAAGCCCTGAAAGACGCGCAGACTAATTCGAGCT
CGAACAACAACAACAATAACAATAACAACAACCTCGGGATCGAGGAAAACCTGTACTTCCAATCCAATGC
AATGGATAAGAAATACTCAATAGGCTTAGATATCGGCACAAATAGCGTCGGATGGGCGGTGATCACTGAT
GAATATAAGGTTCCGTCTAAAAAGTTCAAGGTTCTGGGAAATACAGACCGCCACAGTATCAAAAAAAATC
TTATAGGGGCTCTTTTATTTGACAGTGGAGAGACAGCGGAAGCGACTCGTCTCAAACGGACAGCTCGTAG
AAGGTATACACGTCGGAAGAATCGTATTTGTTATCTACAGGAGATTTTTTCAAATGAGATGGCGAAAGTA
GATGATAGTTTCTTTCATCGACTTGAAGAGTCTTTTTTGGTGGAAGAAGACAAGAAGCATGAACGTCATC
CTATTTTTGGAAATATAGTAGATGAAGTTGCTTATCATGAGAAATATCCAACTATCTATCATCTGCGAAA
AAAATTGGTAGATTCTACTGATAAAGCGGATTTGCGCTTAATCTATTTGGCCTTAGCGCATATGATTAAG
TTTCGTGGTCATTTTTTGATTGAGGGAGATTTAAATCCTGATAATAGTGATGTGGACAAACTATTTATCC
AGTTGGTACAAACCTACAATCAATTATTTGAAGAAAACCCTATTAACGCAAGTGGAGTAGATGCTAAAGC
GATTCTTTCTGCACGATTGAGTAAATCAAGACGATTAGAAAATCTCATTGCTCAGCTCCCCGGTGAGAAG
AAAAATGGCTTATTTGGGAATCTCATTGCTTTGTCATTGGGTTTGACCCCTAATTTTAAATCAAATTTTG
ATTTGGCAGAAGATGCTAAATTACAGCTTTCAAAAGATACTTACGATGATGATTTAGATAATTTATTGGC
GCAAATTGGAGATCAATATGCTGATTTGTTTTTGGCAGCTAAGAATTTATCAGATGCTATTTTACTTTCA
GATATCCTAAGAGTAAATACTGAAATAACTAAGGCTCCCCTATCAGCTTCAATGATTAAACGCTACGATG
AACATCATCAAGACTTGACTCTTTTAAAAGCTTTAGTTCGACAACAACTTCCAGAAAAGTATAAAGAAAT
CTTTTTTGATCAATCAAAAAACGGATATGCAGGTTATATTGATGGGGGAGCTAGCCAAGAAGAATTTTAT
AAATTTATCAAACCAATTTTAGAAAAAATGGATGGTACTGAGGAATTATTGGTGAAACTAAATCGTGAAG
ATTTGCTGCGCAAGCAACGGACCTTTGACAACGGCTCTATTCCCCATCAAATTCACTTGGGTGAGCTGCA
TGCTATTTTGAGAAGACAAGAAGACTTTTATCCATTTTTAAAAGACAATCGTGAGAAGATTGAAAAAATC
TTGACTTTTCGAATTCCTTATTATGTTGGTCCATTGGCGCGTGGCAATAGTCGTTTTGCATGGATGACTC
GGAAGTCTGAAGAAACAATTACCCCATGGAATTTTGAAGAAGTTGTCGATAAAGGTGCTTCAGCTCAATC
ATTTATTGAACGCATGACAAACTTTGATAAAAATCTTCCAAATGAAAAAGTACTACCAAAACATAGTTTG
CTTTATGAGTATTTTACGGTTTATAACGAATTGACAAAGGTCAAATATGTTACTGAAGGAATGCGAAAAC
CAGCATTTCTTTCAGGTGAACAGAAGAAAGCCATTGTTGATTTACTCTTCAAAACAAATCGAAAAGTAAC
CGTTAAGCAATTAAAAGAAGATTATTTCAAAAAAATAGAATGTTTTGATAGTGTTGAAATTTCAGGAGTT
GAAGATAGATTTAATGCTTCATTAGGTACCTACCATGATTTGCTAAAAATTATTAAAGATAAAGATTTTT
TGGATAATGAAGAAAATGAAGATATCTTAGAGGATATTGTTTTAACATTGACCTTATTTGAAGATAGGGA
GATGATTGAGGAAAGACTTAAAACATATGCTCACCTCTTTGATGATAAGGTGATGAAACAGCTTAAACGT
CGCCGTTATACTGGTTGGGGACGTTTGTCTCGAAAATTGATTAATGGTATTAGGGATAAGCAATCTGGCA
AAACAATATTAGATTTTTTGAAATCAGATGGTTTTGCCAATCGCAATTTTATGCAGCTGATCCATGATGA
TAGTTTGACATTTAAAGAAGACATTCAAAAAGCACAAGTGTCTGGACAAGGCGATAGTTTACATGAACAT
ATTGCAAATTTAGCTGGTAGCCCTGCTATTAAAAAAGGTATTTTACAGACTGTAAAAGTTGTTGATGAAT
TGGTCAAAGTAATGGGGCGGCATAAGCCAGAAAATATCGTTATTGAAATGGCACGTGAAAATCAGACAAC
TCAAAAGGGCCAGAAAAATTCGCGAGAGCGTATGAAACGAATCGAAGAAGGTATCAAAGAATTAGGAAGT
CAGATTCTTAAAGAGCATCCTGTTGAAAATACTCAATTGCAAAATGAAAAGCTCTATCTCTATTATCTCC
AAAATGGAAGAGACATGTATGTGGACCAAGAATTAGATATTAATCGTTTAAGTGATTATGATGTCGATCA
CATTGTTCCACAAAGTTTCCTTAAAGACGATTCAATAGACAATAAGGTCTTAACGCGTTCTGATAAAAAT
CGTGGTAAATCGGATAACGTTCCAAGTGAAGAAGTAGTCAAAAAGATGAAAAACTATTGGAGACAACTTC
TAAACGCCAAGTTAATCACTCAACGTAAGTTTGATAATTTAACGAAAGCTGAACGTGGAGGTTTGAGTGA
ACTTGATAAAGCTGGTTTTATCAAACGCCAATTGGTTGAAACTCGCCAAATCACTAAGCATGTGGCACAA
ATTTTGGATAGTCGCATGAATACTAAATACGATGAAAATGATAAACTTATTCGAGAGGTTAAAGTGATTA
CCTTAAAATCTAAATTAGTTTCTGACTTCCGAAAAGATTTCCAATTCTATAAAGTACGTGAGATTAACAA
TTACCATCATGCCCATGATGCGTATCTAAATGCCGTCGTTGGAACTGCTTTGATTAAGAAATATCCAAAA
CTTGAATCGGAGTTTGTCTATGGTGATTATAAAGTTTATGATGTTCGTAAAATGATTGCTAAGTCTGAGC
AAGAAATAGGCAAAGCAACCGCAAAATATTTCTTTTACTCTAATATCATGAACTTCTTCAAAACAGAAAT
TACACTTGCAAATGGAGAGATTCGCAAACGCCCTCTAATCGAAACTAATGGGGAAACTGGAGAAATTGTC
TGGGATAAAGGGCGAGATTTTGCCACAGTGCGCAAAGTATTGTCCATGCCCCAAGTCAATATTGTCAAGA
AAACAGAAGTACAGACAGGCGGATTCTCCAAGGAGTCAATTTTACCAAAAAGAAATTCGGACAAGCTTAT
TGCTCGTAAAAAAGACTGGGATCCAAAAAAATATGGTGGTTTTGTGAGTCCAACGGTAGCTTATTCAGTC
CTAGTGGTTGCTAAGGTGGAAAAAGGGAAATCGAAGAAGTTAAAATCCGTTAAAGAGTTACTAGGGATCA
CAATTATGGAAAGAAGTTCCTTTGAAAAAAATCCGATTGACTTTTTAGAAGCTAAAGGATATAAGGAAGT
TAAAAAAGACTTAATCATTAAACTACCTAAATATAGTCTTTTTGAGTTAGAAAACGGTCGTAAACGGATG
CTGGCTAGTGCCCGTGAATTACAAAAAGGAAATGAGCTGGCTCTGCCAAGCAAATATGTGAATTTTTTAT
ATTTAGCTAGTCATTATGAAAAGTTGAAGGGTAGTCCAGAAGATAACGAACAAAAACAATTGTTTGTGGA
GCAGCATAAGCATTATTTAGATGAGATTATTGAGCAAATCAGTGAATTTTCTAAGCGTGTTATTTTAGCA
GATGCCAATTTAGATAAAGTTCTTAGTGCATATAACAAACATAGAGACAAACCAATACGTGAACAAGCAG
AAAATATTATTCATTTATTTACGTTGACGAATCTTGGAGCTCCCGCTGCTTTTAAATATTTTGATACAAC
AATTGATCGTAAAGAATATCGTTCTACAAAAGAAGTTTTAGATGCCACTCTTATCCATCAATCCATCACT
GGTCTTTATGAAACACGCATTGATTTGAGTCAGCTAGGAGGTGACTAATAACATTGGAAGTGGATAACGG
ATCCGCGATCGCGGCGCGCCACCTGGTGGCCGGCCGGTACCACGCGTGCGCGCTGATCCGGCTGCTAACA
AAGCCCGAAAGGAAGCTGAGTTGGCTGCTGCCACCGCTGAGCAATAACTAGCATAACCCCTTGGGGCCTC
TAAACGGGTCTTGAGGGGTTTTTTGCTGAAAGGAGGAACTATATCCGGATATCCACAGGACGGGTGTGGT
CGCCATGATCGCGTAGTCGATAGTGGCTCCAAGTAGCGAAGCGAGCAGGACTGGGCGGCGGCCAAAGCGG
TCGGACAGTGCTCCGAGAACGGGTGCGCATAGAAATTGCATCAACGCATATAGCGCTAGCAGCACGCCAT
AGTGACTGGCGATGCTGTCGGAATGGACGATATCCCGCAAGAGGCCCGGCAGTACCGGCATAACCAAGCC
TATGCCTACAGCATCCAGGGTGACGGTGCCGAGGATGACGATGAGCGCATTGTTAGATTTCATACACGGT
GCCTGACTGCGTTAGCAATTTAACTGTGATAAACTACCGCATTAAAGCTTATCGATGATAAGCTGTCAAA
CATGAGAATTCTTGAAGACGAAAGGGCCTCGTGATACGCCTATTTTTATAGGTTAATGTCATGATAATAA
TGGTTTCTTAGACGTCAGGTGGCACTTTTCGGGGAAATGTGCGCGGAACCCCTATTTGTTTATTTTTCTA
AATACATTCAAATATGTATCCGCTCATGAGACAATAACCCTGATAAATGCTTCAATAACATTGAAAAAGG
AAGAGTATGAGTATTCAACATTTCCGTGTCGCCCTTATTCCCTTTTTTGCGGCATTTTGCCTTCCTGTTT
TTGCTCACCCAGAAACGCTGGTGAAAGTAAAAGATGCTGAAGATCAGTTGGGTGCACGAGTGGGTTACAT
CGAACTGGATCTCAACAGCGGTAAGATCCTTGAGAGTTTTCGCCCCGAAGAACGTTTTCCAATGATGAGC
ACTTTTAAAGTTCTGCTATGTGGCGCGGTATTATCCCGTGTTGACGCCGGGCAAGAGCAACTCGGTCGCC
GCATACACTATTCTCAGAATGACTTGGTTGAGTACTCACCAGTCACAGAAAAGCATCTTACGGATGGCAT
GACAGTAAGAGAATTATGCAGTGCTGCCATAACCATGAGTGATAACACTGCGGCCAACTTACTTCTGACA
ACGATCGGAGGACCGAAGGAGCTAACCGCTTTTTTGCACAACATGGGGGATCATGTAACTCGCCTTGATC
GTTGGGAACCGGAGCTGAATGAAGCCATACCAAACGACGAGCGTGACACCACGATGCCTGCAGCAATGGC
AACAACGTTGCGCAAACTATTAACTGGCGAACTACTTACTCTAGCTTCCCGGCAACAATTAATAGACTGG
ATGGAGGCGGATAAAGTTGCAGGACCACTTCTGCGCTCGGCCCTTCCGGCTGGCTGGTTTATTGCTGATA
AATCTGGAGCCGGTGAGCGTGGGTCTCGCGGTATCATTGCAGCACTGGGGCCAGATGGTAAGCCCTCCCG
TATCGTAGTTATCTACACGACGGGGAGTCAGGCAACTATGGATGAACGAAATAGACAGATCGCTGAGATA
GGTGCCTCACTGATTAAGCATTGGTAACTGTCAGACCAAGTTTACTCATATATACTTTAGATTGATTTAA
AACTTCATTTTTAATTTAAAAGGATCTAGGTGAAGATCCTTTTTGATAATCTCATGACCAAAATCCCTTA
ACGTGAGTTTTCGTTCCACTGAGCGTCAGACCCCGTAGAAAAGATCAAAGGATCTTCTTGAGATCCTTTT
TTTCTGCGCGTAATCTGCTGCTTGCAAACAAAAAAACCACCGCTACCAGCGGTGGTTTGTTTGCCGGATC
AAGAGCTACCAACTCTTTTTCCGAAGGTAACTGGCTTCAGCAGAGCGCAGATACCAAATACTGTCCTTCT
AGTGTAGCCGTAGTTAGGCCACCACTTCAAGAACTCTGTAGCACCGCCTACATACCTCGCTCTGCTAATC
CTGTTACCAGTGGCTGCTGCCAGTGGCGATAAGTCGTGTCTTACCGGGTTGGACTCAAGACGATAGTTAC
CGGATAAGGCGCAGCGGTCGGGCTGAACGGGGGGTTCGTGCACACAGCCCAGCTTGGAGCGAACGACCTA
CACCGAACTGAGATACCTACAGCGTGAGCTATGAGAAAGCGCCACGCTTCCCGAAGGGAGAAAGGCGGAC
AGGTATCCGGTAAGCGGCAGGGTCGGAACAGGAGAGCGCACGAGGGAGCTTCCAGGGGGAAACGCCTGGT
ATCTTTATAGTCCTGTCGGGTTTCGCCACCTCTGACTTGAGCGTCGATTTTTGTGATGCTCGTCAGGGGG
GCGGAGCCTATGGAAAAACGCCAGCAACGCGGCCTTTTTACGGTTCCTGGCCTTTTGCTGGCCTTTTGCT
CACATGTTCTTTCCTGCGTTATCCCCTGATTCTGTGGATAACCGTATTACCGCCTTTGAGTGAGCTGATA
CCGCTCGCCGCAGCCGAACGACCGAGCGCAGCGAGTCAGTGAGCGAGGAAGCGGAAGAGCGCCTGATGCG
GTATTTTCTCCTTACGCATCTGTGCGGTATTTCACACCGCAATGGTGCACTCTCAGTACAATCTGCTCTG
ATGCCGCATAGTTAAGCCAGTATACACTCCGCTATCGCTACGTGACTGGGTCATGGCTGCGCCCCGACAC
CCGCCAACACCCGCTGACGCGCCCTGACGGGCTTGTCTGCTCCCGGCATCCGCTTACAGACAAGCTGTGA
CCGTCTCCGGGAGCTGCATGTGTCAGAGGTTTTCACCGTCATCACCGAAACGCGCGAGGCAGCTGCGGTA
AAGCTCATCAGCGTGGTCGTGAAGCGATTCACAGATGTCTGCCTGTTCATCCGCGTCCAGCTCGTTGAGT
TTCTCCAGAAGCGTTAATGTCTGGCTTCTGATAAAGCGGGCCATGTTAAGGGCGGTTTTTTCCTGTTTGG
TCACTGATGCCTCCGTGTAAGGGGGATTTCTGTTCATGGGGGTAATGATACCGATGAAACGAGAGAGGAT
GCTCACGATACGGGTTACTGATGATGAACATGCCCGGTTACTGGAACGTTGTGAGGGTAAACAACTGGCG
GTATGGATGCGGCGGGACCAGAGAAAAATCACTCAGGGTCAATGCCAGCGCTTCGTTAATACAGATGTAG
GTGTTCCACAGGGTAGCCAGCAGCATCCTGCGATGCAGATCCGGAACATAATGGTGCAGGGCGCTGACTT
CCGCGTTTCCAGACTTTACGAAACACGGAAACCGAAGACCATTCATGTTGTTGCTCAGGTCGCAGACGTT
TTGCAGCAGCAGTCGCTTCACGTTCGCTCGCGTATCGGTGATTCATTCTGCTAACCAGTAAGGCAACCCC
GCCAGCCTAGCCGGGTCCTCAACGACAGGAGCACGATCATGCGCACCCGTGGCCAGGACCCAACGCTGCC
CGAGATGCGCCGCGTGCGGCTGCTGGAGATGGCGGACGCGATGGATATGTTCTGCCAAGGGTTGGTTTGC
GCATTCACAGTTCTCCGCAAGAATTGATTGGCTCCAATTCTTGGAGTGGTGAATCCGTTAGCGAGGTGCC
GCCGGCTTCCATTCAGGTCGAGGTGGCCCGGCTCCATGCACCGCGACGCAACGCGGGGAGGCAGACAAGG
TATAGGGCGGCGCCTACAATCCATGCCAACCCGTTCCATGTGCTCGCCGAGGCGGCATAAATCGCCGTGA
CGATCAGCGGTCCAATGATCGAAGTTAGGCTGGTAAGAGCCGCGAGCGATCCTTGAAGCTGTCCCTGATG
GTCGTCATCTACCTGCCTGGACAGCATGGCCTGCAACGCGGGCATCCCGATGCCGCCGGAAGCGAGAAGA
ATCATAATGGGGAAGGCCATCCAGCCTCGCGTCGCGAACGCCAGCAAGACGTAGCCCAGCGCGTCGGCCG
CCATGCCGGCGATAATGGCCTGCTTCTCGCCGAAACGTTTGGTGGCGGGACCAGTGACGAAGGCTTGAGC
GAGGGCGTGCAAGATTCCGAATACCGCAAGCGACAGGCCGATCATCGTCGCGCTCCAGCGAAA
